Addgene plasmid #57235: PS-CFP2-MCPA2-N-18
Purpose: Localization: Actin Capping Protein , Excitation: 400 / 490, Emission: 468 / 511
Depositing lab: Michael Davidson. Depositing organization: Florida State University, Tallahassee.
Backbone
  Vector backbone: PS-CFP2-N1
  Backbone size w/o insert (bp): 4750
  Vector type: Mammalian Expression
  Selectable markers: Neomycin (select with G418)
Growth in bacteria
  Bacterial resistance: Kanamycin, 50 μg/mL
  Growth temperature: 37°C
  Growth strain: DH5alpha
  Copy number: High Copy
Gene/Insert
  Gene/Insert name: MCPA2 (alt names: Mouse capping protein beta 1; NM_007604.2)
  Species: M. musculus (mouse)
  Promoter: CMV
  Tag / fusion protein: PS-CFP2 (C terminal on backbone)
  Cloning method: Unknown
  Sequencing primers: 5′ CMV-F; 3′ SV40pA-R
Terms and licenses: Academic/Nonprofit Terms; Industry Terms
Depositor comments: M. musculus (mouse) capping protein beta 1 . Excitation = 400 / 490; Emission = 468 / 511
How to cite: PS-CFP2-MCPA2-N-18 was a gift from Michael Davidson (Addgene plasmid # 57235 ; http://n2t.net/addgene:57235 ; RRID:Addgene_57235)
