[The description below was written by a language model from this plasmid's Addgene catalogue record and pLannotate feature annotations shown in this document.]
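Description:
PS-CFP2-MCPA2-N-18 is a mammalian expression plasmid built on the PS-CFP2-N1 backbone, in which a mouse actin capping protein subunit is fused to the photoswitchable fluorescent protein PS-CFP2. Expression is driven by the human cytomegalovirus immediate early enhancer and promoter. The capping protein coding sequence lies upstream, followed by a short linker derived from residual multiple cloning site sequence (the "18" in the name presumably refers to linker length, though the record does not say so). The codon-optimized PS-CFP2 reading frame comes next, placing the fluorescent protein at the C terminus of the fusion, and an SV40 polyadenylation signal terminates the transcript.

The catalogue entry is internally inconsistent about the insert. Its alternative name and depositor comment call it capping protein beta 1, whereas the construct name (MCPA2) and the sequence-based annotation identify the open reading frame as Capza2, the alpha 2 subunit of the F-actin capping protein. This protein binds the barbed ends of actin filaments and blocks subunit exchange without severing them.

The plasmid replicates in bacteria from a high-copy ColE1/pUC-type origin and also carries an f1 origin. A single NeoR/KanR cassette, preceded by both a bacterial promoter and the SV40 early promoter and ending in an HSV TK polyadenylation signal, gives kanamycin resistance in E. coli and G418 selection in mammalian cells.

The construct is intended for imaging capping protein localization in live cells. PS-CFP2 converts from cyan to green emission (listed excitation 400/490 and emission 468/511), which allows a photoswitched subpopulation of the fusion to be tracked over time.
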