Features (pLannotate 1.2.2; 16 found; start..end, strand, type, name):
      1..304     +  enhancer       CMV enhancer: human cytomegalovirus immediate early enhancer
    305..508     +  promoter       CMV promoter: human cytomegalovirus (CMV) immediate early promoter
    543..1400    +  CDS            Capza2: CAZA2_MOUSE - Also known as Cappa2. Experimental evidence at protein level: Swiss-Prot protein existence level 1. F-actin-capping proteins bind in a Ca(2+)-independent manner to the fast growing ends of actin filaments (barbed end) thereby blocking the exchange of subunits at these ends. Unlike other capping proteins (such as gelsolin and severin), these proteins do not sever actin filaments. From Mus musculus (Mouse).
   1421..1447    +  misc_feature   MCS (fragment): multiple cloning site
   1455..2171    +  CDS            PS-CFP2: photoswitchable cyan-to-green fluorescent protein mammalian codon-optimized
   2188..2271    +  CDS            large T antigen (fragment): large T antigen from SV40 (simian virus 40)
   2294..2415    +  polyA_signal   SV40 poly(A) signal: SV40 polyadenylation signal
   2449..2877    -  rep_origin     f1 ori (sequence partly withheld): f1 bacteriophage origin of replication; arrow indicates direction of (+) strand synthesis
   2904..3008    +  promoter       AmpR promoter: bla
   3010..3367    +  promoter       SV40 promoter: SV40 enhancer and early promoter
   3402..4196    +  CDS            NeoR/KanR: aminoglycoside phosphotransferase from Tn5; aph(3')-II (or nptII); confers resistance to neomycin, kanamycin, and G418 (Geneticin®)
   4217..4369    +  CDS            ble (fragment): BLE_KLEPN - Experimental evidence at protein level: Swiss-Prot protein existence level 1. Binding protein with a strong affinity to the bleomycin family of antibiotics. Binds to CL990; an antimitotic-antibiotic compound. From Klebsiella pneumoniae.
   4428..4475    +  polyA_signal   HSV TK poly(A) signal: herpes simplex virus thymidine kinase polyadenylation signal (Cole and Stacy, 1985)
   4566..4582    -  polyA_signal   bGH poly(A) signal (fragment): bovine growth hormone polyadenylation signal
   4804..5392    +  rep_origin     ori: high-copy-number ColE1/pMB1/pBR322/pUC origin of replication
   5507..5566    +  enhancer       CMV enhancer (fragment): human cytomegalovirus immediate early enhancer
>Addgene plasmid #57235 | PS-CFP2-MCPA2-N-18 | addgene full sequence | sequence record 221545 | Addgene NGS Result
CGTTACATAACTTACGGTAAATGGCCCGCCTGGCTGACCGCCCAACGACCCCCGCCCATTGACGTCAATA
ATGACGTATGTTCCCATAGTAACGCCAATAGGGACTTTCCATTGACGTCAATGGGTGGAGTATTTACGGT
AAACTGCCCACTTGGCAGTACATCAAGTGTATCATATGCCAAGTACGCCCCCTATTGACGTCAATGACGG
TAAATGGCCCGCCTGGCATTATGCCCAGTACATGACCTTATGGGACTTTCCTACTTGGCAGTACATCTAC
GTATTAGTCATCGCTATTACCATGGTGATGCGGTTTTGGCAGTACATCAATGGGCGTGGATAGCGGTTTG
ACTCACGGGGATTTCCAAGTCTCCACCCCATTGACGTCAATGGGAGTTTGTTTTGGCACCAAAATCAACG
GGACTTTCCAAAATGTCGTAACAACTCCGCCCCATTGACGCAAATGGGCGGTAGGCGTGTACGGTGGGAG
GTCTATATAAGCAGAGCTGGTTTAGTGAACCGTCAGATCCGCTAGCGCCACCATGGCGGATCTGGAGGAG
CAGTTGTCCGATGAGGAGAAGGTTCGTATAGCAGCAAAATTCATCATTCACGCCCCTCCTGGAGAATTTA
ATGAGGTTTTTAATGATGTTCGACTATTGCTTAATAATGATAATCTTCTCAGGGAAGGAGCCGCACATGC
ATTTGCACAGTATAACCTGGACCAGTTTACACCAGTAAAAATTGAAGGCTATGAAGATCAGGTTTTGATA
ACAGAACATGGAGACTTGGGAAATGGAAAATTTTTGGATCCAAAAAACAGAATCTGTTTCAAATTTGATC
ATTTAAGAAAGGAAGCAACTGATCCAAGGCCCTACGAAGCAGAAAATGCCATTGAATCCTGGAGAACTTC
AGTAGAAACTGCACTGCGAGCTTATGTAAAAGAGCATTATCCGAATGGGGTCTGCACTGTGTATGGCAAA
AAAGTAGATGGGCAGCAAACCATTATTGCATGCATAGAAAGCCATCAGTTTCAAGCAAAAAACTTTTGGA
ATGGTCGTTGGAGGTCAGAGTGGAAGTTTACAGTCACTCCTTCCACCACACAGGTGGTTGGCATTTTGAA
AATTCAGGTTCATTATTATGAAGATGGTAATGTTCAGCTAGTGAGTCATAAAGATATACAAGATTCCCTC
ACAGTATCTAATGAGGTGCAAACAGCAAAAGAATTTATAAAGATTGTAGAAGCTGCAGAAAATGAATACC
AGACTGCCATCAGTGAGAATTATCAGACGATGTCGGACACTACCTTCAAAGCCTTACGTCGACAGTTGCC
AGTGACACGTACTAAGATCGACTGGAACAAGATCCTTAGCTACAAGATTGGCAAAGAGATGCAGAATGCA
AGTCGCGGAGGCAGTGGTGGGGTACCGCGGGCCCGGGATCCACCGGTCGCCACCATGAGCAAGGGCGCCG
AGCTGTTCACCGGCATCGTGCCCATCCTGATCGAGCTGAATGGCGATGTGAATGGCCACAAGTTCAGCGT
GAGCGGCGAGGGCGAGGGCGATGCCACCTACGGCAAGCTGACCCTGAAGTTCATCTGCACCACCGGCAAG
CTGCCTGTGCCCTGGCCCACCCTGGTGGCCACCCTGAGCTACGGCGTGCAGTGCTTCTCACGCTACCCCG
ATCACATGAAGCAGCACGACTTCTTCAAGAGCGCCATGCCTGAGGGCTACATCCAGGAGCGCACCATCTT
CTTCGAGGATGACGGCAACTACAAGACGCGCGCCGAGGTGAAGTTCGAGGGCGATACCCTGGTGAGTCGC
ATCGAGCTGACCGGCACTGATTTCAAGGAGGATGGCAACATCCTGGGCAATAAGATGGAGTACAACTACA
ACGCCACCAATGTGTACATCGTGGCCGACAAGGCCAGGAATGGCATCAAGGTGAACTTCAAGGTCCGCCA
CAACATCAAGGATGGCAGCGTGCAGCTGGCCGACCACTACCAGCAGAATACCCCCATCGGCGATGGCCCT
GTGCTGCTGCCCGATAACCACTACCTGTCCACCCAGAGCGCCCTGTCCAAGGACCCCAACGAGAAGCGCG
ATCACATGATCTACCTCGAGTTCGTGACCGCCGCCGCCATCACCCACGGCATGGATGAGCTGTACAAGTA
AAGCGGCCGCGACTCTAGATCATAATCAGCCATACCACATTTGTAGAGGTTTTACTTGCTTTAAAAAACC
TCCCACACCTCCCCCTGAACCTGAAACATAAAATGAATGCAATTGTTGTTGTTAACTTGTTTATTGCAGC
TTATAATGGTTACAAATAAAGCAATAGCATCACAAATTTCACAAATAAAGCATTTTTTTCACTGCATTCT
AGTTGTGGTTTGTCCAAACTCATCAATGTATCTTAAGGCGTAAATTGTAAGCGTTAATATTTTGTTAAAA
TTCGCGTTAAATTTTTGTTAAATCAGCTCATTTTTTAACCAATAGGCCGAAATCGGCAAAATCCCTTATA
AATCAAAAGAATAGACCGAGATAGGGT
[37 nt withheld, positions 2548-2584]
AAAGAACGTGGACTCCAACGTCAAAGG
[49 nt withheld, positions 2612-2660]
T
[91 nt withheld, positions 2662-2752]
G
[124 nt withheld, positions 2754-2877]
CAGGTGGCACTTTTCGGGGAAATGTGCGCGGAACCCCTATTTGTTTATTTTTCTAAATACATTCAAATAT
GTATCCGCTCATGAGACAATAACCCTGATAAATGCTTCAATAATATTGAAAAAGGAAGAGTCCTGAGGCG
GAAAGAACCAGCTGTGGAATGTGTGTCAGTTAGGGTGTGGAAAGTCCCCAGGCTCCCCAGCAGGCAGAAG
TATGCAAAGCATGCATCTCAATTAGTCAGCAACCAGGTGTGGAAAGTCCCCAGGCTCCCCAGCAGGCAGA
AGTATGCAAAGCATGCATCTCAATTAGTCAGCAACCATAGTCCCGCCCCTAACTCCGCCCATCCCGCCCC
TAACTCCGCCCAGTTCCGCCCATTCTCCGCCCCATGGCTGACTAATTTTTTTTATTTATGCAGAGGCCGA
GGCCGCCTCGGCCTCTGAGCTATTCCAGAAGTAGTGAGGAGGCTTTTTTGGAGGCCTAGGCTTTTGCAAA
GATCGATCAAGAGACAGGATGAGGATCGTTTCGCATGATTGAACAAGATGGATTGCACGCAGGTTCTCCG
GCCGCTTGGGTGGAGAGGCTATTCGGCTATGACTGGGCACAACAGACAATCGGCTGCTCTGATGCCGCCG
TGTTCCGGCTGTCAGCGCAGGGGCGCCCGGTTCTTTTTGTCAAGACCGACCTGTCCGGTGCCCTGAATGA
ACTGCAAGACGAGGCAGCGCGGCTATCGTGGCTGGCCACGACGGGCGTTCCTTGCGCAGCTGTGCTCGAC
GTTGTCACTGAAGCGGGAAGGGACTGGCTGCTATTGGGCGAAGTGCCGGGGCAGGATCTCCTGTCATCTC
ACCTTGCTCCTGCCGAGAAAGTATCCATCATGGCTGATGCAATGCGGCGGCTGCATACGCTTGATCCGGC
TACCTGCCCATTCGACCACCAAGCGAAACATCGCATCGAGCGAGCACGTACTCGGATGGAAGCCGGTCTT
GTCGATCAGGATGATCTGGACGAAGAGCATCAGGGGCTCGCGCCAGCCGAACTGTTCGCCAGGCTCAAGG
CGAGCATGCCCGACGGCGAGGATCTCGTCGTGACCCATGGCGATGCCTGCTTGCCGAATATCATGGTGGA
AAATGGCCGCTTTTCTGGATTCATCGACTGTGGCCGGCTGGGTGTGGCGGACCGCTATCAGGACATAGCG
TTGGCTACCCGTGATATTGCTGAAGAGCTTGGCGGCGAATGGGCTGACCGCTTCCTCGTGCTTTACGGTA
TCGCCGCTCCCGATTCGCAGCGCATCGCCTTCTATCGCCTTCTTGACGAGTTCTTCTGAGCGGGACTCTG
GGGTTCGAAATGACCGACCAAGCGACGCCCAACCTGCCATCACGAGATTTCGATTCCACCGCCGCCTTCT
ATGAAAGGTTGGGCTTCGGAATCGTTTTCCGGGACGCCGGCTGGATGATCCTCCAGCGCGGGGATCTCAT
GCTGGAGTTCTTCGCCCACCCTAGGGGGAGGCTAACTGAAACACGGAAGGAGACAATACCGGAAGGAACC
CGCGCTATGACGGCAATAAAAAGACAGAATAAAACGCACGGTGTTGGGTCGTTTGTTCATAAACGCGGGG
TTCGGTCCCAGGGCTGGCACTCTGTCGATACCCCACCGAGACCCCATTGGGGCCAATACGCCCGCGTTTC
TTCCTTTTCCCCACCCCACCCCCCAAGTTCGGGTGAAGGCCCAGGGCTCGCAGCCAACGTCGGGGCGGCA
GGCCCTGCCATAGCCTCAGGTTACTCATATATACTTTAGATTGATTTAAAACTTCATTTTTAATTTAAAA
GGATCTAGGTGAAGATCCTTTTTGATAATCTCATGACCAAAATCCCTTAACGTGAGTTTTCGTTCCACTG
AGCGTCAGACCCCGTAGAAAAGATCAAAGGATCTTCTTGAGATCCTTTTTTTCTGCGCGTAATCTGCTGC
TTGCAAACAAAAAAACCACCGCTACCAGCGGTGGTTTGTTTGCCGGATCAAGAGCTACCAACTCTTTTTC
CGAAGGTAACTGGCTTCAGCAGAGCGCAGATACCAAATACTGTTCTTCTAGTGTAGCCGTAGTTAGGCCA
CCACTTCAAGAACTCTGTAGCACCGCCTACATACCTCGCTCTGCTAATCCTGTTACCAGTGGCTGCTGCC
AGTGGCGATAAGTCGTGTCTTACCGGGTTGGACTCAAGACGATAGTTACCGGATAAGGCGCAGCGGTCGG
GCTGAACGGGGGGTTCGTGCACACAGCCCAGCTTGGAGCGAACGACCTACACCGAACTGAGATACCTACA
GCGTGAGCTATGAGAAAGCGCCACGCTTCCCGAAGGGAGAAAGGCGGACAGGTATCCGGTAAGCGGCAGG
GTCGGAACAGGAGAGCGCACGAGGGAGCTTCCAGGGGGAAACGCCTGGTATCTTTATAGTCCTGTCGGGT
TTCGCCACCTCTGACTTGAGCGTCGATTTTTGTGATGCTCGTCAGGGGGGCGGAGCCTATGGAAAAACGC
CAGCAACGCGGCCTTTTTACGGTTCCTGGCCTTTTGCTGGCCTTTTGCTCACATGTTCTTTCCTGCGTTA
TCCCCTGATTCTGTGGATAACCGTATTACCGCCATGCATTAGTTATTAATAGTAATCAATTACGGGGTCA
TTAGTTCATAGCCCATATATGGAGTTCCG
