>Addgene plasmid #57235 | PS-CFP2-MCPA2-N-18 | depositor partial sequence | sequence record 88372 | insert sequence
AGTGACGTCAGATCCGCTAGCGCCACCATGGCGGATCTGGAGGAGCAGTTGTCCGATGAGGAGAAGGTTC
GTATAGCAGCAAAATTCATCATTCACGCCCCTCCTGGAGAATTTAATGAGGTTTTTAATGATGTTCGACT
ATTGCTTAATAATGATAATCTTCTCAGGGAAGGAGCCGCACATGCATTTGCACAGTATAACCTGGACCAG
TTTACACCAGTAAAAATTGAAGGCTATGAAGATCAGGTTTTGATAACAGAACATGGAGACTTGGGAAATG
GAAAATTTTTGGATCCAAAAAACAGAATCTGTTTCAAATTTGATCATTTAAGAAAGGAAGCAACTGATCC
AAGGCCCTACGAAGCAGAAAATGCCATTGAATCCTGGAGAACTTCAGTAGAAACTGCACTGCGAGCTTAT
GTAAAAGAGCATTATCCGAATGGGGTCTGCACTGTGTATGGCAAAAAAGTAGATGGGCAGCAAACCATTA
TTGCATGCATAGAAAGCCATCAGTTTCAAGCAAAAAACTTTTGGAATGGTCGTTGGAGGTCAGAGTGGAA
GTTTACAGTCACTCCTTCCACCACACAGGTGGTTGGCATTTTGAAAATTCAGGTTCATTATTATGAAGAT
GGTAATGTTCAGCTAGTGAGTCATAAAGATATACAAGATTCCCTCACAGTATCTAATGAGGTGCAAACAG
CAAAAGAATTTATAAAGATTGTAGAAGCTGCAGAAAATGAATACCAGACTGCCATCAGTGAGAATTATCA
GACGATGTCGGACACTACCTTCAAAGCCTTACGTCGACAGTTGCCAGTGACACGTACTAAGATCGACTGG
AACAAGATCCTTAGCTACAAGATTGGCAAAGAGATGCAGAATGCAAGTCGCGGAGGCAGTGGTGGGGTAC
CGCGGGCCCGGGATCCACCGGTCGCCACCATGAGCAAGGGCGCCGAGCTGTTCACCGGCATCGTGCCCAT
CCTGATCGAGCTGAATGGCGATGTGAATGGCCACAAGTTCAGCGTGAGCGGCGAGGGCGAGGGCGATGCC
ACCTACGGCAAGCTGACCCTGAAGTTCATCTGCACCACCGGCAAGCTGCCTGTGCCCTGGCCCACCCTGG
TGGCCACCCTGAGCTACGGCGTGCAGTGCTTCTCACGCTACCCCGATCACATGAAGCAGCACGACTTCTT
CAAGAGCGCCATGCCTGAGGGCTACATCCAGGAGCGCACCATCTTCTTCGAGGATGACGGCAACTACAAG
ACGCGCGCCGAGGTGAAGTTCGAGGGCGATACCCTGGTGAGTCGCATCGAGCTGACCGGCACTGATTTCA
AGGAGGATGGCAACATCCTGGGCAATAAGATGGAGTACAACTACAACGCCACCAATGTGTACATCGTGGC
CGACAAGGCCAGGAATGGCATCAAGGTGAACTTCAAGGTCCGCCACAACATCAAGGATGGCAGCGTGCAG
CTGGCCGACCACTACCAGCAGAATACCCCCATCGGCGATGGCCCTGTGCTGCTGCCCGATAACCACTACC
TGTCCACCCAGAGCGCCCTGTCCAAGGACCCCAACGAGAAGCGCGATCACATGATCTACCTCGAGTTCGT
GACCGCCGCCGCCATCACCCACGGCATGGATGAGCTGTACAAGTAAAGCGGCCGCGACTCTAGATCATAA
TCAGCCAT
